Addgene plasmid #121829: KN801: pMAGIC (R4-R3) NLS-x dCas9(3.7)-NLS-VPR
Purpose: pMAGIC R4-R3 entry plasmid, contains 2x NLS x-dCas9(3.7) fused to the VPR transcriptional activator for 3 or 4-component MultiSite Gateway Pro assembly.
Depositing lab: Christopher Newgard. Depositing organization: Duke University. Publication: Creation of versatile cloning platforms for transgene expression and dCas9-based epigenome editing. Haldeman JM, Conway AE, Arlotto ME, Slentz DH, Muoio DM, Becker TC, Newgard CB. Nucleic Acids Res. 2018 Dec 27. pii: 5264291. doi: 10.1093/nar/gky1286. PubMed 30590691.
Backbone
  Vector backbone: pDONR221 P4r-P3r
  Backbone manufacturer: Invitrogen
  Backbone size w/o insert (bp): 2664
  Vector type: Synthetic Biology ; pMAGIC Gateway Entry Plasmid
Growth in bacteria
  Bacterial resistance: Kanamycin, 50 μg/mL
  Growth temperature: 37°C
  Growth strain: DH5alpha
  Copy number: High Copy
Gene/Insert
  Gene/Insert name: x-dCas9(3.7)/VPR (open)
  Species: Synthetic
  Insert size (bp): 5808
  Tag / fusion protein: NLS (N terminal on insert); NLS (C terminal on insert)
  Cloning method: Gateway Cloning
  Sequencing primers: 5′ M13F; 3′ M13R
Terms and licenses: Academic/Nonprofit Terms; Industry Terms: Not Available to Industry
Depositor comments: x-dCas9(3.7) PCR'd from Addgene #108383, VPR derived from Addgene #68495
How to cite: KN801: pMAGIC (R4-R3) NLS-x dCas9(3.7)-NLS-VPR was a gift from Christopher Newgard (Addgene plasmid # 121829 ; http://n2t.net/addgene:121829 ; RRID:Addgene_121829)
