[The description below was written by a language model from this plasmid's Addgene catalogue record and pLannotate feature annotations shown in this document.]
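Description:
KN801: pMAGIC (R4-R3) NLS-x dCas9(3.7)-NLS-VPR is a Gateway entry plasmid from the pMAGIC modular cloning platform, built in the Invitrogen pDONR221 P4r-P3r backbone. It is not an expression vector in its own right: the record and feature table show no eukaryotic promoter or polyadenylation signal around the insert, which are presumably supplied by other modules and the destination vector during assembly. The 8,472 nt plasmid is propagated in E. coli at high copy from a ColE1/pUC-type origin and selected with kanamycin through an aminoglycoside phosphotransferase gene. Upstream rrnB T1 and T2 terminators insulate the cloning region from read-through transcription. The short lacI and lacZα fragments and a T7 promoter next to the cassette appear to be backbone remnants.

The roughly 5.8 kb synthetic insert encodes a CRISPR activator. It consists of catalytically dead xCas9(3.7), a Streptococcus pyogenes Cas9 variant with broadened PAM compatibility, with an N-terminal NLS listed in the catalogue and a nucleoplasmin-type bipartite NLS after it. This is fused to the tripartite VPR activation domain, detected as a VP16-repeat fragment, a human RELA/p65 segment and the Epstein-Barr virus Rta activation domain. The insert name marks the fusion as "(open)", but the record does not explain the term. The cassette is flanked by attR-type recombination sites. The annotation tool labels the upstream one attR1 overlapping an attB4 core, consistent with the R4 site named in the catalogue, and the downstream one attR3. These sites allow LR recombination with compatible entry clones in 3- or 4-component MultiSite Gateway Pro assemblies, producing constructs for guide RNA-directed transcriptional activation and epigenome editing.
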