Features (pLannotate 1.2.2; 15 found; start..end, strand, type, name):
    121..213     +  CDS            lacI (fragment): lac repressor; lacI; The lac repressor binds to the lac operator to inhibit transcription in E. coli. This inhibition can be relieved by adding lactose or isopropyl-β-D-thiogalactopyranoside (IPTG).
    268..295     -  terminator     rrnB T2 terminator: transcription terminator T2 from the E. coli rrnB gene
    427..470     +  terminator     rrnB T1 terminator: Escherichia coli rrnB; transcription terminator T1 from the E. coli rrnB gene
    517..553     -  CDS            lacZα (fragment): LacZα fragment of β-galactosidase; lacZ fragment
    603..722     -  protein_bind   attR1: mutant version of attR; recombination site for the Gateway® LR reaction LR Clonase™
    706..726     -  protein_bind   attB4: mutant version of attB; core recombination site for the Gateway® BP reaction BP Clonase™
    783..4883    +  CDS            dxCas9(3.7): catalytically dead Streptococcus pyogenes Cas9 mutant with broad PAM compatibility (Hu et al., 2018)
   4888..4931    +  CDS            nucleoplasmin NLS (fragment): bipartite nuclear localization signal from nucleoplasmin
   5082..5098    +  CDS            VP96 (fragment): 6 tandem repeats of the minimal activation domain of herpes simplex virus VP16 (Cheng et al., 2013)
   5163..5942    +  CDS            RELA (fragment): TF65_HUMAN - Also known as NFKB3. Experimental evidence at protein level: Swiss-Prot protein existence level 1. NF-kappa-B is a pleiotropic transcription factor present in almost all cell types and is the endpoint of a series of signal transduction events that are initiated by a vast array of stimuli related to many biological processes such as inflammation, immunity, differentiation, cell growth, tumorigenesis and apoptosis. NF-kappa-B is a homo- or heterodimeric complex formed by the Rel-like domain- containing proteins RELA/p65, RELB, NFKB1/p105, NFKB1/p50, REL and NFKB2/p52. The heterodime
   5961..6530    +  CDS            Rta AD: transcriptional activation domain from the human herpesvirus 4 (Epstein-Barr virus) replication and transcription activator Rta/BRLF1 (Hardwick et al., 1992; Chavez et al., 2015)
   6535..6658    +  protein_bind   attR3: mutant version of attR; recombination site for the Gateway® LR reaction LR Clonase™
   6714..6732    -  promoter       T7 promoter: promoter for bacteriophage T7 RNA polymerase
   6866..7675    +  CDS            KanR: aminoglycoside phosphotransferase; aph(3')-Ia; confers resistance to kanamycin in bacteria or G418 (Geneticin®) in eukaryotes
   7822..8410    +  rep_origin     ori: high-copy-number ColE1/pMB1/pBR322/pUC origin of replication
>Addgene plasmid #121829 | KN801: pMAGIC (R4-R3) NLS-x dCas9(3.7)-NLS-VPR | addgene full sequence | sequence record 237383 | Addgene NGS Result
CTTTCCTGCGTTATCCCCTGATTCTGTGGATAACCGTATTACCGCCTTTGAGTGAGCTGATACCGCTCGC
CGCAGCCGAACGACCGAGCGCAGCGAGTCAGTGAGCGAGGAAGCGGAAGAGCGCCCAATACGCAAACCGC
CTCTCCCCGCGCGTTGGCCGATTCATTAATGCAGCTGGCACGACAGGTTTCCCGACTGGAAAGCGGGCAG
TGAGCGCAACGCAATTAATACGCGTACCGCTAGCCAGGAAGAGTTTGTAGAAACGCAAAAAGGCCATCCG
TCAGGATGGCCTTCTGCTTAGTTTGATGCCTGGCAGTTTATGGCGGGCGTCCTGCCCGCCACCCTCCGGG
CCGTTGCTTCACAACGTTCAAATCCGCTCCCGGCGGATTTGTCCTACTCAGGAGAGCGTTCACCGACAAA
CAACAGATAAAACGAAAGGCCCAGTCTTCCGACTGAGCCTTTCGTTTTATTTGATGCCTGGCAGTTCCCT
ACTCTCGCGTTAACGCTAGCATGGATGTTTTCCCAGTCACGACGTTGTAAAACGACGGCCAGTCTTAAGC
TCGGGCCCCTACAGGTCACTAATACCATCTAAGTAGTTGATTCATAGTGACTGGATATGTTGTGTTTTAC
AGTATTATGTAGTCTGTTTTTTATGCAAAATCTAATTTAATATATTGATATTTATATCATTTTACGTTTC
TCGTTCAACTTTTCTATACAAAGTTGCCACCATGGCCCCAAAGAAGAAGCGGAAGGTCGGTATCCACGGA
GTCCCAGCAGCCGACAAGAAGTACTCCATTGGGCTCGCTATCGGCACAAACAGCGTCGGCTGGGCCGTCA
TTACGGACGAGTACAAGGTGCCGAGCAAAAAATTCAAAGTTCTGGGCAATACCGATCGCCACAGCATAAA
GAAGAACCTCATTGGCGCCCTCCTGTTCGACTCCGGGGAGACGGCCGAAGCCACGCGGCTCAAAAGAACA
GCACGGCGCAGATATACCCGCAGAAAGAATCGGATCTGCTACCTGCAGGAGATCTTTAGTAATGAGATGG
CTAAGGTGGATGACTCTTTCTTCCATAGGCTGGAGGAGTCCTTTTTGGTGGAGGAGGATAAAAAGCACGA
GCGCCACCCAATCTTTGGCAATATCGTGGACGAGGTGGCGTACCATGAAAAGTACCCAACCATATATCAT
CTGAGGAAGAAGCTTGTAGACAGTACTGATAAGGCTGACTTGCGGTTGATCTATCTCGCGCTGGCGCATA
TGATCAAATTTCGGGGACACTTCCTCATCGAGGGGGACCTGAACCCAGACAACAGCGATGTCGACAAACT
CTTTATCCAACTGGTTCAGACTTACAATCAGCTTTTCGAAGAGAACCCGATCAACGCATCCGGAGTTGAC
GCCAAAGCAATCCTGAGCGCTAGGCTGTCCAAATCCCGGCGGCTCGAAAACCTCATCGCACAGCTCCCTG
GGGAGAAGAAGAACGGCCTGTTTGGTAATCTTATCGCCCTGTCCCTCGGGCTGACCCCCAACTTTAAATC
TAACTTCGACCTGGCCGAAGATACCAAGCTTCAACTGAGCAAAGACACCTACGATGATGATCTCGACAAT
CTGCTGGCCCAGATCGGCGACCAGTACGCAGACCTTTTTTTGGCGGCAAAGAACCTGTCAGACGCCATTC
TGCTGAGTGATATTCTGCGAGTGAACACGGAGATCACCAAAGCTCCGCTGAGCGCTAGTATGATCAAGCT
CTATGATGAGCACCACCAAGACTTGACTTTGCTGAAGGCCCTTGTCAGACAGCAACTGCCTGAGAAGTAC
AAGGAAATTTTCTTCGATCAGTCTAAAAATGGCTACGCCGGATACATTGACGGCGGAGCAAGCCAGGAGG
AATTTTACAAATTTATTAAGCCCATCTTGGAAAAAATGGACGGCACCGAGGAGCTGCTGGTAAAGCTTAA
CAGAGAAGATCTGTTGCGCAAACAGCGCACTTTCGACAATGGAATCATCCCCCACCAGATTCACCTGGGC
GAACTGCACGCTATCCTCAGGCGGCAAGAGGATTTCTACCCCTTTTTGAAAGATAACAGGGAAAAGATTG
AGAAAATCCTCACATTTCGGATACCCTACTATGTAGGCCCCCTCGCCCGGGGAAATTCCAGATTCGCGTG
GATGACTCGCAAATCAGAAGAGACCATCACTCCCTGGAACTTCGAGAAAGTCGTGGATAAGGGGGCCTCT
GCCCAGTCCTTCATCGAAAGGATGACTAACTTTGATAAAAATCTGCCTAACGAAAAGGTGCTTCCTAAAC
ACTCTCTGCTGTACGAGTACTTCACAGTTTATAACGAGCTCACCAAGGTCAAATACGTCACAGAAGGGAT
GAGAAAGCCAGCATTCCTGTCTGGAGATCAGAAGAAAGCTATTGTGGACCTCCTCTTCAAGACGAACCGG
AAAGTTACCGTGAAACAGCTCAAAGAAGACTATTTCAAAAAGATTGAATGTTTCGACTCTGTTGAAATCA
GCGGAGTGGAGGATCGCTTCAACGCATCCCTGGGAACGTATCACGATCTCCTGAAAATCATTAAAGACAA
GGACTTCCTGGACAATGAGGAGAACGAGGACATTCTTGAGGACATTGTCCTCACCCTTACGTTGTTTGAA
GATAGGGAGATGATTGAAGAACGCTTGAAAACTTACGCTCATCTCTTCGACGACAAAGTCATGAAGCAGC
TCAAGAGGCGCCGATATACAGGATGGGGGCGGCTGTCAAGAAAACTGATCAATGGCATCCGAGACAAGCA
GAGTGGAAAGACAATCCTGGATTTTCTTAAGTCCGATGGATTTGCCAACCGGAACTTCATTCAGTTGATC
CATGATGACTCTCTCACCTTTAAGGAGGACATCCAGAAAGCACAAGTTTCTGGCCAGGGGGACAGTCTTC
ACGAGCACATCGCTAATCTTGCAGGTAGCCCAGCTATCAAAAAGGGAATACTGCAGACCGTTAAGGTCGT
GGATGAACTCGTCAAAGTAATGGGAAGGCATAAGCCCGAGAATATCGTTATCGAGATGGCCCGAGAGAAC
CAAACCACCCAGAAGGGACAGAAGAACAGTAGGGAAAGGATGAAGAGGATTGAAGAGGGTATAAAAGAAC
TGGGGTCCCAAATCCTTAAGGAACACCCAGTTGAAAACACCCAGCTTCAGAATGAGAAGCTCTACCTGTA
CTACCTGCAGAACGGCAGGGACATGTACGTGGATCAGGAACTGGACATCAATCGGCTCTCCGACTACGAC
GTGGACGCTATCGTGCCCCAGTCTTTTCTCAAAGATGATTCTATTGATAATAAAGTGTTGACAAGATCCG
ATAAAAACAGAGGGAAGAGTGATAACGTCCCCTCAGAAGAAGTTGTCAAGAAAATGAAAAATTATTGGCG
GCAGCTGCTGAACGCCAAACTGATCACACAACGGAAGTTCGATAATCTGACTAAGGCTGAACGAGGTGGC
CTGTCTGAGTTGGATAAAGCCGGTTTCATCAAAAGGCAGCTTGTTGAGACACGCCAGATCACCAAGCACG
TGGCCCAAATTCTCGATTCACGCATGAACACCAAGTACGATGAAAATGACAAACTGATTCGAGAGGTGAA
AGTTATTACTCTGAAGTCTAAGCTGGTCTCAGATTTCAGAAAGGACTTTCAGTTTTATAAGGTGAGAGAG
ATCAACAATTACCACCATGCGCATGATGCCTACCTGAATGCAGTGGTAGGCACTGCACTTATCAAAAAAT
ATCCCAAGCTTGAATCTGAATTTGTTTACGGAGACTATAAAGTGTACGATGTTAGGAAAATGATCGCAAA
GTCTGAGCAGGAAATAGGCAAGGCCACCGCTAAGTACTTCTTTTACAGCAATATTATGAATTTTTTCAAG
ACCGAGATTACACTGGCCAATGGAGAGATTCGGAAGCGACCACTTATCGAAACAAACGGAGAAACAGGAG
AAATCGTGTGGGACAAGGGTAGGGATTTCGCGACAGTCCGGAAGGTCCTGTCCATGCCGCAGGTGAACAT
CGTTAAAAAGACCGAAGTACAGACCGGAGGTTTCTCCAAGGAAAGTATCCTCCCGAAAAGGAACAGCGAC
AAGCTGATCGCACGCAAAAAAGATTGGGACCCCAAGAAATACGGCGGATTCGATTCTCCTACAGTCGCTT
ACAGTGTACTGGTTGTGGCCAAAGTGGAGAAAGGGAAGTCTAAAAAACTCAAAAGCGTCAAGGAACTGCT
GGGCATCACAATCATGGAGCGATCAAGCTTCGAAAAAAACCCCATCGACTTTCTCGAGGCGAAAGGATAT
AAAGAGGTCAAAAAAGACCTCATCATTAAGCTTCCCAAGTACTCTCTCTTTGAGCTTGAAAACGGCCGGA
AACGAATGCTCGCTAGTGCGGGCGTGCTGCAGAAAGGTAACGAGCTGGCACTGCCCTCTAAATACGTTAA
TTTCTTGTATCTGGCCAGCCACTATGAAAAGCTCAAAGGGTCTCCCGAAGATAATGAGCAGAAGCAGCTG
TTCGTGGAACAACACAAACACTACCTTGATGAGATCATCGAGCAAATAAGCGAATTCTCCAAAAGAGTGA
TCCTCGCCGACGCTAACCTCGATAAGGTGCTTTCTGCTTACAATAAGCACAGGGATAAGCCCATCAGGGA
GCAGGCAGAAAACATTATCCACTTGTTTACTCTGACCAACTTGGGCGCGCCTGCAGCCTTCAAGTACTTC
GACACTACCATAGACAGAAAGCGGTACACCTCTACAAAGGAGGTCCTGGACGCCACACTGATTCATCAGT
CAATTACGGGGCTCTATGAAACAAGAATCGACCTCTCTCAGCTCGGTGGAGACAAACGGCCGGCAGCCAC
GAAGAAGGCCGGCCAGGCAAAAAAGAAAAAGGGATCCGAGGCCAGCGGTTCCGGACGGGCTGACGCATTG
GACGATTTTGATCTGGATATGCTGGGAAGTGACGCCCTCGATGATTTTGACCTTGACATGCTTGGTTCGG
ATGCCCTTGATGACTTTGACCTCGACATGCTCGGCAGTGACGCCCTTGATGATTTCGACCTGGACATGCT
GATTAACTCTAGAAGTTCCGGATCTCCGAAAAAGAAACGCAAAGTTGGTAGCCAGTACCTGCCCGACACC
GACGACCGGCACCGGATCGAGGAAAAGCGGAAGCGGACCTACGAGACATTCAAGAGCATCATGAAGAAGT
CCCCCTTCAGCGGCCCCACCGACCCTAGACCTCCACCTAGAAGAATCGCCGTGCCCAGCAGATCCAGCGC
CAGCGTGCCAAAACCTGCCCCCCAGCCTTACCCCTTCACCAGCAGCCTGAGCACCATCAACTACGACGAG
TTCCCTACCATGGTGTTCCCCAGCGGCCAGATCTCTCAGGCCTCTGCTCTGGCTCCAGCCCCTCCTCAGG
TGCTGCCTCAGGCTCCTGCTCCTGCACCAGCTCCAGCCATGGTGTCTGCACTGGCTCAGGCACCAGCACC
CGTGCCTGTGCTGGCTCCTGGACCTCCACAGGCTGTGGCTCCACCAGCCCCTAAACCTACACAGGCCGGC
GAGGGCACACTGTCTGAAGCTCTGCTGCAGCTGCAGTTCGACGACGAGGATCTGGGAGCCCTGCTGGGAA
ACAGCACCGATCCTGCCGTGTTCACCGACCTGGCCAGCGTGGACAACAGCGAGTTCCAGCAGCTGCTGAA
CCAGGGCATCCCTGTGGCCCCTCACACCACCGAGCCCATGCTGATGGAATACCCCGAGGCCATCACCCGG
CTCGTGACAGGCGCTCAGAGGCCTCCTGATCCAGCTCCTGCCCCTCTGGGAGCACCAGGCCTGCCTAATG
GACTGCTGTCTGGCGACGAGGACTTCAGCTCTATCGCCGATATGGATTTCTCAGCCTTGCTGGGCTCTGG
CAGCGGCAGCCGGGATTCCAGGGAAGGGATGTTTTTGCCGAAGCCTGAGGCCGGCTCCGCTATTAGTGAC
GTGTTTGAGGGCCGCGAGGTGTGCCAGCCAAAACGAATCCGGCCATTTCATCCTCCAGGAAGTCCATGGG
CCAACCGCCCACTCCCCGCCAGCCTCGCACCAACACCAACCGGTCCAGTACATGAGCCAGTCGGGTCACT
GACCCCGGCACCAGTCCCTCAGCCACTGGATCCAGCGCCCGCAGTGACTCCCGAGGCCAGTCACCTGTTG
GAGGATCCCGATGAAGAGACGAGCCAGGCTGTCAAAGCCCTTCGGGAGATGGCCGATACTGTGATTCCCC
AGAAGGAAGAGGCTGCAATCTGTGGCCAAATGGACCTTTCCCATCCGCCCCCAAGGGGCCATCTGGATGA
GCTGACAACCACACTTGAGTCCATGACCGAGGATCTGAACCTGGACTCACCCCTGACCCCGGAATTGAAC
GAGATTCTGGATACCTTCCTGAACGACGAGTGCCTCTTGCATGCCATGCATATCAGCACAGGACTGTCCA
TCTTCGACACATCTCTGTTTGGAGCAACTTTGTATAATAAAGTTGAACGAGAAACGTAAAATGATATAAA
TATCAATATATTAAATTAGATTTTGCATAAAAAACAGACTACATAATACTGTAAAACACAACATATCCAG
TCACTATGAATCAACTACTTAGATGGTATTAGTGACCTGTACTGCAGGGCGGCCGCGATATCCCCTATAG
TGAGTCGTATTACATGGTCATAGCTGTTTCCTGGCAGCTCTGGCCCGTGTCTCAAAATCTCTGATGTTAC
ATTGCACAAGATAAAAATATATCATCATGAACAATAAAACTGTCTGCTTACATAAACAGTAATACAAGGG
GTGTTATGAGCCATATTCAACGGGAAACGTCGAGGCCGCGATTAAATTCCAACATGGATGCTGATTTATA
TGGGTATAAATGGGCTCGCGATAATGTCGGGCAATCAGGTGCGACAATCTATCGCTTGTATGGGAAGCCC
GATGCGCCAGAGTTGTTTCTGAAACATGGCAAAGGTAGCGTTGCCAATGATGTTACAGATGAGATGGTCA
GACTAAACTGGCTGACGGAATTTATGCCTCTTCCGACCATCAAGCATTTTATCCGTACTCCTGATGATGC
ATGGTTACTCACCACTGCGATCCCCGGAAAAACAGCATTCCAGGTATTAGAAGAATATCCTGATTCAGGT
GAAAATATTGTTGATGCGCTGGCAGTGTTCCTGCGCCGGTTGCATTCGATTCCTGTTTGTAATTGTCCTT
TTAACAGCGATCGCGTATTTCGTCTCGCTCAGGCGCAATCACGAATGAATAACGGTTTGGTTGATGCGAG
TGATTTTGATGACGAGCGTAATGGCTGGCCTGTTGAACAAGTCTGGAAAGAAATGCATAAACTTTTGCCA
TTCTCACCGGATTCAGTCGTCACTCATGGTGATTTCTCACTTGATAACCTTATTTTTGACGAGGGGAAAT
TAATAGGTTGTATTGATGTTGGACGAGTCGGAATCGCAGACCGATACCAGGATCTTGCCATCCTATGGAA
CTGCCTCGGTGAGTTTTCTCCTTCATTACAGAAACGGCTTTTTCAAAAATATGGTATTGATAATCCTGAT
ATGAATAAATTGCAGTTTCATTTGATGCTCGATGAGTTTTTCTAATCAGAATTGGTTAATTGGTTGTAAC
ACTGGCAGAGCATTACGCTGACTTGACGGGACGGCGCAAGCTCATGACCAAAATCCCTTAACGTGAGTTA
CGCGTCGTTCCACTGAGCGTCAGACCCCGTAGAAAAGATCAAAGGATCTTCTTGAGATCCTTTTTTTCTG
CGCGTAATCTGCTGCTTGCAAACAAAAAAACCACCGCTACCAGCGGTGGTTTGTTTGCCGGATCAAGAGC
TACCAACTCTTTTTCCGAAGGTAACTGGCTTCAGCAGAGCGCAGATACCAAATACTGTTCTTCTAGTGTA
GCCGTAGTTAGGCCACCACTTCAAGAACTCTGTAGCACCGCCTACATACCTCGCTCTGCTAATCCTGTTA
CCAGTGGCTGCTGCCAGTGGCGATAAGTCGTGTCTTACCGGGTTGGACTCAAGACGATAGTTACCGGATA
AGGCGCAGCGGTCGGGCTGAACGGGGGGTTCGTGCACACAGCCCAGCTTGGAGCGAACGACCTACACCGA
ACTGAGATACCTACAGCGTGAGCTATGAGAAAGCGCCACGCTTCCCGAAGGGAGAAAGGCGGACAGGTAT
CCGGTAAGCGGCAGGGTCGGAACAGGAGAGCGCACGAGGGAGCTTCCAGGGGGAAACGCCTGGTATCTTT
ATAGTCCTGTCGGGTTTCGCCACCTCTGACTTGAGCGTCGATTTTTGTGATGCTCGTCAGGGGGGCGGAG
CCTATGGAAAAACGCCAGCAACGCGGCCTTTTTACGGTTCCTGGCCTTTTGCTGGCCTTTTGCTCACATG
TT
